Addgene plasmid #82276: pDONR223_RHEB_WT
Purpose: Gateway Donor vector containing RHEB, part of the Target Accelerator Plasmid Collection.
Depositing lab: Jesse Boehm & William Hahn & David Root. Depositing organization: Broad Institute. Publication: Systematic Functional Interrogation of Rare Cancer Variants Identifies Oncogenic Alleles. Kim E, Ilic N, Shrestha Y, Zou L, Kamburov A, Zhu C, Yang X, Lubonja R, Tran N, Nguyen C, Lawrence MS, Piccioni F, Bagul M, Doench JG, Chouinard CR, Wu X, Hogstrom L, Natoli T, Tamayo P, Horn H, Corsello SM, Lage K, Root DE, Subramanian A, Golub TR, Getz G, Boehm JS, Hahn WC. Cancer Discov. 2016 Jul;6(7):714-26. doi: 10.1158/2159-8290.CD-16-0160. Epub 2016 May 4. PubMed 27147599.
Backbone
  Vector backbone: pDONR223
  Backbone manufacturer: Invitrogen
  Backbone size w/o insert (bp): 2790
  Vector type: Gateway Entry vector
Growth in bacteria
  Bacterial resistance: Spectinomycin, 50 μg/mL
  Growth temperature: 37°C
  Growth strain: DH5alpha
  Copy number: High Copy
Gene/Insert
  Gene/Insert name: RHEB1 (alt name: NM_005614.3)
  Species: H. sapiens (human)
  Mutation: S86F
  Entrez Gene: RHEB (a.k.a. RHEB2)
  Promoter: None
  Cloning method: Gateway Cloning
  Sequencing primers: 5′ M13pUC-fwd; 3′ M13-Rev
Terms and licenses: Academic/Nonprofit Terms; Industry Terms: Not Available to Industry
Depositor comments: Open state: NO stop codon immediately follows insert. Supporting reference: Systematic morphological profiling of human gene and allele function via Cell Painting. Rohban MH, et al. Elife. 2017, Mar 18;6. pii: e24060. PubMed PMID 28315521
How to cite: pDONR223_RHEB_WT was a gift from Jesse Boehm & William Hahn & David Root (Addgene plasmid # 82276 ; http://n2t.net/addgene:82276 ; RRID:Addgene_82276)
