[The description below was written by a language model from this plasmid's Addgene catalogue record and pLannotate feature annotations shown in this document.]
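Description:
pDONR223_RHEB_WT is a Gateway entry clone built on the Invitrogen pDONR223 backbone, carrying the human RHEB open reading frame (reference transcript NM_005614.3) as part of the Target Accelerator Plasmid Collection of cancer-associated genes and alleles. It is a small (about 3.3 kb) bacterial plasmid propagated in E. coli from a high-copy ColE1/pUC-type origin and selected with spectinomycin through the aadA (SmR) aminoglycoside adenylyltransferase gene. This gene sits downstream of a fragment of the class 1 integron Pc promoter and a remnant of a gentamicin resistance gene. rrnB T1 and T2 terminators lie upstream of the cloning region and insulate it from read-through transcription. Short lacI and lacZα fragments are backbone remnants.

The RHEB coding sequence, which encodes the small GTPase that activates mTORC1 signalling, is flanked by two attL recombination sites. The automated annotation labels them attL3 and attL2. These sites allow transfer of the ORF into attR-containing destination vectors by an LR Clonase reaction. The entry clone has no promoter driving the insert, so it is not an expression construct itself. A T7 promoter annotated beyond the 3' attL site points back toward the insert on the opposite strand. The ORF is in the "open" configuration with no stop codon after the insert, so C-terminal fusions to tags supplied by the destination vector are possible. The record is inconsistent on one point: the plasmid name indicates wild type, but the mutation field lists S86F, so the allele should be checked against the sequence before use. The collection supports systematic functional comparison of wild-type and variant cancer alleles, including morphological profiling.
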