Features (pLannotate 1.2.2; 12 found; start..end, strand, type, name):
      6..594     +  rep_origin     ori: high-copy-number ColE1/pMB1/pBR322/pUC origin of replication
    777..869     +  CDS            lacI (fragment): lac repressor; lacI; The lac repressor binds to the lac operator to inhibit transcription in E. coli. This inhibition can be relieved by adding lactose or isopropyl-β-D-thiogalactopyranoside (IPTG).
    924..951     -  terminator     rrnB T2 terminator: transcription terminator T2 from the E. coli rrnB gene
   1083..1126    +  terminator     rrnB T1 terminator: Escherichia coli rrnB; transcription terminator T1 from the E. coli rrnB gene
   1173..1209    -  CDS            lacZα (fragment): LacZα fragment of β-galactosidase; lacZ fragment
   1226..1321    +  protein_bind   attL3: mutant version of attL; recombination site for the Gateway® LR reaction LR Clonase™
   1324..1875    +  CDS            RHEB: RHEB_HUMAN - Also known as RHEB2. Experimental evidence at protein level: Swiss-Prot protein existence level 1. Activates the protein kinase activity of mTORC1, and thereby plays a role in the regulation of apoptosis. Stimulates the phosphorylation of S6K1 and EIF4EBP1 through activation of mTORC1 signaling. Has low intrinsic GTPase activity. From Homo sapiens (Human).
   1878..1976    -  protein_bind   attL2: mutant version of attL; recombination site for the Gateway® LR reaction LR Clonase™
   1994..2012    -  promoter       T7 promoter: promoter for bacteriophage T7 RNA polymerase
   2202..2225    +  promoter       Pc promoter (fragment): intI1 (promoter lies within the coding sequence); class 1 integron promoter
   2401..2457    +  CDS            GmR (fragment): gentamycin acetyltransferase; aacC1; confers resistance to gentamycin
   2464..3255    +  CDS            SmR: aminoglycoside adenylyltransferase (Murphy, 1985); aadA; confers resistance to spectinomycin and streptomycin
>Addgene plasmid #82276 | pDONR223_RHEB_WT | addgene full sequence | sequence record 165304 | Addgene NGS result
TCTTCTTGAGATCCTTTTTTTCTGCGCGTAATCTGCTGCTTGCAAACAAAAAAACCACCGCTACCAGCGG
TGGTTTGTTTGCCGGATCAAGAGCTACCAACTCTTTTTCCGAAGGTAACTGGCTTCAGCAGAGCGCAGAT
ACCAAATACTGTTCTTCTAGTGTAGCCGTAGTTAGGCCACCACTTCAAGAACTCTGTAGCACCGCCTACA
TACCTCGCTCTGCTAATCCTGTTACCAGTGGCTGCTGCCAGTGGCGATAAGTCGTGTCTTACCGGGTTGG
ACTCAAGACGATAGTTACCGGATAAGGCGCAGCGGTCGGGCTGAACGGGGGGTTCGTGCACACAGCCCAG
CTTGGAGCGAACGACCTACACCGAACTGAGATACCTACAGCGTGAGCTATGAGAAAGCGCCACGCTTCCC
GAAGGGAGAAAGGCGGACAGGTATCCGGTAAGCGGCAGGGTCGGAACAGGAGAGCGCACGAGGGAGCTTC
CAGGGGGAAACGCCTGGTATCTTTATAGTCCTGTCGGGTTTCGCCACCTCTGACTTGAGCGTCGATTTTT
GTGATGCTCGTCAGGGGGGCGGAGCCTATGGAAAAACGCCAGCAACGCGGCCTTTTTACGGTTCCTGGCC
TTTTGCTGGCCTTTTGCTCACATGTTCTTTCCTGCGTTATCCCCTGATTCTGTGGATAACCGTATTACCG
CCTTTGAGTGAGCTGATACCGCTCGCCGCAGCCGAACGACCGAGCGCAGCGAGTCAGTGAGCGAGGAAGC
GGAAGAGCGCCCAATACGCAAACCGCCTCTCCCCGCGCGTTGGCCGATTCATTAATGCAGCTGGCACGAC
AGGTTTCCCGACTGGAAAGCGGGCAGTGAGCGCAACGCAATTAATACGCGTACCGCTAGCCAGGAAGAGT
TTGTAGAAACGCAAAAAGGCCATCCGTCAGGATGGCCTTCTGCTTAGTTTGATGCCTGGCAGTTTATGGC
GGGCGTCCTGCCCGCCACCCTCCGGGCCGTTGCTTCACAACGTTCAAATCCGCTCCCGGCGGATTTGTCC
TACTCAGGAGAGCGTTCACCGACAAACAACAGATAAAACGAAAGGCCCAGTCTTCCGACTGAGCCTTTCG
TTTTATTTGATGCCTGGCAGTTCCCTACTCTCGCGTTAACGCTAGCATGGATGTTTTCCCAGTCACGACG
TTGTAAAACGACGGCCAGTCTTAAGCTCGGGCCCCAAATAATGATTTTATTTTGACTGATAGTGACCTGT
TCGTTGCAACAAATTGATGAGCAATGCTTTTTTATAATGCCAACTTTGTACAAAAAAGTTGGCATGCCGC
AGTCCAAGTCCCGGAAGATCGCGATCCTGGGCTACCGGTCTGTGGGGAAATCCTCATTGACGATTCAATT
TGTTGAAGGCCAATTTGTGGACTCCTACGATCCAACCATAGAAAACACTTTTACAAAGTTGATCACAGTA
AATGGACAAGAATATCATCTTCAACTTGTAGACACAGCCGGGCAAGATGAATATTCTATCTTTCCTCAGA
CATACTCCATAGATATTAATGGCTATATTCTTGTGTATTTTGTTACATCAATCAAAAGTTTTGAAGTGAT
TAAAGTTATCCATGGCAAATTGTTGGATATGGTGGGGAAAGTACAAATACCTATTATGTTGGTTGGGAAT
AAGAAAGACCTGCATATGGAAAGGGTGATCAGTTATGAAGAAGGGAAAGCTTTGGCAGAATCTTGGAATG
CAGCTTTTTTGGAATCTTCTGCTAAAGAAAATCAGACTGCTGTGGATGTTTTTCGAAGGATAATTTTGGA
GGCAGAAAAAATGGACGGGGCAGCTTCACAAGGCAAGTCTTCATGCTCGGTGATGTGCCCAACTTTCTTG
TACAAAGTTGGCATTATAAGAAAGCATTGCTTATCAATTTGTTGCAACGAACAGGTCACTATCAGTCAAA
ATAAAATCATTATTTGCCATCCAGCTGATATCCCCTATAGTGAGTCGTATTACATGGTCATAGCTGTTTC
CTGGCAGCTCTGGCCCGTGTCTCAAAATCTCTGATGTTACATTGCACAAGATAAAAATATATCATCATGC
CTCCTCTAGACCAGCCAGGACAGAAATGCCTCGACTTCGCTGCTACCCAAGGTTGCCGGGTGACGCACAC
CGTGGAAACGGATGAAGGCACGAACCCAGTGGACATAAGCCTGTTCGGTTCGTAAGCTGTAATGCAAGTA
GCGTATGCGCTCACGCAACTGGTCCAGAACCTTGACCGAACGCAGCGGTGGTAACGGCGCAGTGGCGGTT
TTCATGGCTTGTTATGACTGTTTTTTTGGGGTACAGTCTATGCCTCGGGCATCCAAGCAGCAAGCGCGTT
ACGCCGTGGGTCGATGTTTGATGTTATGGAGCAGCAACGATGTTACGCAGCAGGGCAGTCGCCCTAAAAC
AAAGTTAAACATTATGAGGGAAGCGGTGATCGCCGAAGTATCGACTCAACTATCAGAGGTAGTTGGCGTC
ATCGAGCGCCATCTCGAACCGACGTTGCTGGCCGTACATTTGTACGGCTCCGCAGTGGATGGCGGCCTGA
AGCCACACAGTGATATTGATTTGCTGGTTACGGTGACCGTAAGGCTTGATGAAACAACGCGGCGAGCTTT
GATCAACGACCTTTTGGAAACTTCGGCTTCCCCTGGAGAGAGCGAGATTCTCCGCGCTGTAGAAGTCACC
ATTGTTGTGCACGACGACATCATTCCGTGGCGTTATCCAGCTAAGCGCGAACTGCAATTTGGAGAATGGC
AGCGCAATGACATTCTTGCAGGTATCTTCGAGCCAGCCACGATCGACATTGATCTGGCTATCTTGCTGAC
AAAAGCAAGAGAACATAGCGTTGCCTTGGTAGGTCCAGCGGCGGAGGAACTCTTTGATCCGGTTCCTGAA
CAGGATCTATTTGAGGCGCTAAATGAAACCTTAACGCTATGGAACTCGCCGCCCGACTGGGCTGGCGATG
AGCGAAATGTAGTGCTTACGTTGTCCCGCATTTGGTACAGCGCAGTAACCGGCAAAATCGCGCCGAAGGA
TGTCGCTGCCGACTGGGCAATGGAGCGCCTGCCGGCCCAGTATCAGCCCGTCATACTTGAAGCTAGACAG
GCTTATCTTGGACAAGAAGAAGATCGCTTGGCCTCGCGCGCAGATCAGTTGGAAGAATTTGTCCACTACG
TGAAAGGCGAGATCACCAAGGTAGTCGGCAAATAACCCTCGAGCCACCCATGACCAAAATCCCTTAACGT
GAGTTACGCGTCGTTCCACTGAGCGTCAGACCCCGTAGAAAAGATCAAAGGA
