>Addgene plasmid #82276 | pDONR223_RHEB_WT | depositor partial sequence | sequence record 155647 | Insert sequence
ATGCCGCAGTCCAAGTCCCGGAAGATCGCGATCCTGGGCTACCGGTCTGTGGGGAAATCCTCATTGACGA
TTCAATTTGTTGAAGGCCAATTTGTGGACTCCTACGATCCAACCATAGAAAACACTTTTACAAAGTTGAT
CACAGTAAATGGACAAGAATATCATCTTCAACTTGTAGACACAGCCGGGCAAGATGAATATTCTATCTTT
CCTCAGACATACTCCATAGATATTAATGGCTATATTCTTGTGTATTTTGTTACATCAATCAAAAGTTTTG
AAGTGATTAAAGTTATCCATGGCAAATTGTTGGATATGGTGGGGAAAGTACAAATACCTATTATGTTGGT
TGGGAATAAGAAAGACCTGCATATGGAAAGGGTGATCAGTTATGAAGAAGGGAAAGCTTTGGCAGAATCT
TGGAATGCAGCTTTTTTGGAATCTTCTGCTAAAGAAAATCAGACTGCTGTGGATGTTTTTCGAAGGATAA
TTTTGGAGGCAGAAAAAATGGACGGGGCAGCTTCACAAGGCAAGTCTTCATGCTCGGTGATG
